>Addgene plasmid #197253 | pBAD-HisD-miRFP680-HO1 | addgene full sequence | sequence record 387484 | Addgene Partial NGS Result
AAGAAACCAATTGTCCATATTGCATCAGACATTGCCGTCACTGCGTCTTTTACTGGCTCTTCTCGCTAAC
CAAACCGGTAACCCCGCTTATTAAAAGCATTCTGTAACAAAGCGGGACCAAAGCCATGACAAAAACGCGT
AACAAAAGTGTCTATAATCACGGCAGAAAAGTCCACATTGATTATTTGCACGGCGTCACACTTTGCTATG
CCATAGCATTTTTATCCATAAGATTAGCGGATCCTACCTGACGCTTTTTATCGCAACTCTCTACTGTTTC
TCCATACCCGTTTTTTGGGCTAACAGGAGGAATTAACCATGGGGAGCCACCATCACCATCACCATGGCCT
CGAGATGGCGGAAGGCTCCGTCGCCAGGCAGCCTGACCTCTTGACCTGCGACGATGAGCCGATCCATATC
CCCGGTGCCATCCAACCGCATGGACTGCTGCTCGCCCTCGCCGCCGACATGACGATCGTTGCCGGCAGCG
ACAACCTTCCCGAACTCACCGGACTGGCGATCGGCGCCCTGATCGGCCGCTCTGCGGCCGATGTCTTCGA
CTCGGAGACGCACAACCGTCTGACGATCGCCTTGGCCGAGCCCGGGGCGGCCGTCGGAGCACCGATCACT
GTCGGCTTCACGATGCGAAAGGACGCAGGCTTCATCGGCTCCTGGCATCGCCATGATCAGCTCATCTTCC
TCGAGCTCGAGCCTCCCCAGCGGGACGTCGCCGAGCCGCAGGCGTTCTTCCGCCGCACCAACAGCGCCAT
CCGCCGCCTTCAGGCCGCCGAAACCTTGGAAAGCGCCTGCGCCGCCGCGGCGCAAGAGGTGCGGAAGATT
ACCGGCTTCGATCGGGTGATGATCTATCGCTTCGCCTCCGACTTCAGCGGCGAAGTGATCGCAGAGGATC
GGTGCGCCGAGGTCGAGTCAAAACTAGGCCTGCACTATCCTGCCTCAACCGTGCCGGCGCAGGCCCGTCG
GCTCTATACCATCAACCCGGTACGGATCATTCCCGATATCAATTATCGGCCGGTGCCGGTCACCCCAGAC
CTCAATCCGGTCACCGGGCGGCCGATTGATCTTAGCTTCGCCATCCTGCGCAGCGTCTCGCCCTGCCATC
TGGAGTTCATGCGCAACATAGGCATGCACGGCACGATGTCGATCTCGATTTTGCGCGGCGAGCGACTGTG
GGGATTGATCGTTTGCCATCACCGAACGCCGTACTACGTCGATCTCGATGGCCGCCAAGCCTGCAAGAGG
GTCGCCGAGAGGCTGGCCACTCAGATCGGCGTGATGGAAGAGTAATAGCTGCAGAAGAAGGAGATATACA
TACCCATGAGTGTCAACTTAGCTTCCCAGTTGCGGGAAGGGACGAAAAAATCCCACTCCATGGCGGAGAA
CGTCGGCTTTGTCAAATGCTTCCTCAAGGGCGTTGTCGAGAAAAATTCCTACCGTAAGCTGGTTGGCAAT
CTCTACTTTGTCTACAGTGCCATGGAAGAGGAAATGGCAAAATTTAAGGACCATCCCATCCTCAGCCACA
TTTACTTCCCCGAACTCAACCGCAAACAAAGCCTAGAGCAAGACCTGCAATTCTATTACGGCTCCAACTG
GCGGCAAGAAGTGAAAATTTCTGCCGCTGGCCAAGCCTATGTGGACCGAGTCCGGCAAGTGGCCGCTACG
GCCCCTGAATTGTTGGTGGCCCATTCCTACACCCGTTACCTGGGGGATCTTTCCGGCGGTCAAATTCTCA
AGAAAATTGCCCAAAATGCCATGAATCTCCACGATGGTGGCACAGCTTTCTATGAATTTGCCGACATTGA
TGACGAAAAGGCTTTTAAAAATACCTACCGTCAAGCTATGAATGATCTGCCCATTGACCAAGCCACCGCC
GAACGGATTGTGGATGAAGCCAATGACGCCTTTGCCATGAACATGAAAATGTTCAACGAACTTGAAGGCA
ACCTGATCAAGGCGATCGGCATTATGGTGTTCAACAGCCTCACCCGTCGCCGCAGTCAAGGCAGCACCGA
AGTTGGCCTCGCCACCTCCGAAGGCTAAGAATTCGAAGCTTGGCTGTTTTGGTGGATGAGAGAAGATTTT
CAGCCTGATACAGATTAAATCAGAACGCAGAAGCGGTCTGATAAAACAGAATTTGCCTGGCGGCAGTAGC
GCGGTGGTCCCACCTGACCCCATGCCGAACTCAGAAGTGAAACGCCGTAGCGCCGATGGTAGTGTGGGGT
CTCCCCATGCGAGAGTAGGGAACTGCCAGGCATCAAATAAAACGAAAGGCTCAGTCGAAAGACTGGGCCT
TTCGTTTTATCTGTTGTTTGTCGGTGAACGCTCTCCTGAGTAGGACAAATCCGCCGGGAGCGGATTTGAA
CGTTGCGAAGCAACGGCCCGGAGGGTGGCGGGCAGGACGCCCGCCATAAACTGCCAGGCATCAAATTAAG
CAGAAGGCCATCCTGACGGATGGCCTTTTTGCGTTTCTACAAACTCTTTTGTTTATTTTTCTAAATACAT
TCAAATATGTATCCGCTCATGAGACAATAACCCTGATAAATGCTTCAATAATATTGAAAAAGGAAGAGTA
TGAGTATTCAACATTTCCGTGTCGCCCTTATTCCCTTTTTTGCGGCATTTTGCCTTCCTGTTTTTGCTCA
CCCAGAAACGCTGGTGAAAGTAAAAGATGCTGAAGATCAGTTGGGTGCACGAGTGGGTTACATCGAACTG
GATCTCAACAGCGGTAAGATCCTTGAGAGTTTTCGCCCCGAAGAACGTTTTCCAATGATGAGCACTTTTA
AAGTTCTGCTATGTGGCGCGGTATTATCCCGTGTTGACGCCGGGCAAGAGCAACTCGGTCGCCGCATACA
CTATTCTCAGAATGACTTGGTTGAGTACTCACCAGTCACAGAAAAGCATCTTACGGATGGCATGACAGTA
AGAGAATTATGCAGTGCTGCCATAACCATGAGTGATAACACTGCGGCCAACTTACTTCTGACAACGATCG
GAGGACCGAAGGAGCTAACCGCTTTTTTGCACAACATGGGGGATCATGTAACTCGCCTTGATCGTTGGGA
ACCGGAGCTGAATGAAGCCATACCAAACGACGAGCGTGACACCACGATGCCTGTAGCAATGGCAACAACG
TTGCGCAAACTATTAACTGGCGAACTACTTACTCTAGCTTCCCGGCAACAATTAATAGACTGGATGGAGG
CGGATAAAGTTGCAGGACCACTTCTGCGCTCGGCCCTTCCGGCTGGCTGGTTTATTGCTGATAAATCTGG
AGCCGGTGAGCGTGGGTCTCGCGGTATCATTGCAGCACTGGGGCCAGATGGTAAGCCCTCCCGTATCGTA
GTTATCTACACGACGGGGAGTCAGGCAACTATGGATGAACGAAATAGACAGATCGCTGAGATAGGTGCCT
CACTGATTAAGCATTGGTAACTGTCAGACCAAGTTTACTCATATATACTTTAGATTGATTTAAAACTTCA
TTTTTAATTTAAAAGGATCTAGGTGAAGATCCTTTTTGATAATCTCATGACCAAAATCCCTTAACGTGAG
TTTTCGTTCCACTGAGCGTCAGACCCCGTAGAAAAGATCAAAGGATCTTCTTGAGATCCTTTTTTTCTGC
GCGTAATCTGCTGCTTGCAAACAAAAAAACCACCGCTACCAGCGGTGGTTTGTTTGCCGGATCAAGAGCT
ACCAACTCTTTTTCCGAAGGTAACTGGCTTCAGCAGAGCGCAGATACCAAATACTGTCCTTCTAGTGTAG
CCGTAGTTAGGCCACCACTTCAAGAACTCTGTAGCACCGCCTACATACCTCGCTCTGCTAATCCTGTTAC
CAGTGGCTGCTGCCAGTGGCGATAAGTCGTGTCTTACCGGGTTGGACTCAAGACGATAGTTACCGGATAA
GGCGCAGCGGTCGGGCTGAACGGGGGGTTCGTGCACACAGCCCAGCTTGGAGCGAACGACCTACACCGAA
CTGAGATACCTACAGCGTGAGCTATGAGAAAGCGCCACGCTTCCCGAAGGGAGAAAGGCGGACAGGTATC
CGGTAAGCGGCAGGGTCGGAACAGGAGAGCGCACGAGGGAGCTTCCAGGGGGAAACGCCTGGTATCTTTA
TAGTCCTGTCGGGTTTCGCCACCTCTGACTTGAGCGTCGATTTTTGTGATGCTCGTCAGGGGGGCGGAGC
CTATGGAAAAACGCCAGCAACGCGGCCTTTTTACGGTTCCTGGCCTTTTGCTGGCCTTTTGCTCACATGT
TCTTTCCTGCGTTATCCCCTGATTCTGTGGATAACCGTATTACCGCCTTTGAGTGAGCTGATACCGCTCG
CCGCAGCCGAACGACCGAGCGCAGCGAGTCAGTGAGCGAGGAAGCGGAAGAGCGCCTGATGCGGTATTTT
CTCCTTACGCATCTGTGCGGTATTTCACACCGCATATGGTGCACTCTCAGTACAATCTGCTCTGATGCCG
CATAGTTAAGCCAGTATACACTCCGCTATCGCTACGTGACTGGGTCATGGCTGCGCCCCGACACCCGCCA
ACACCCGCTGACGCGCCCTGACGGGCTTGTCTGCTCCCGGCATCCGCTTACAGACAAGCTGTGACCGTCT
CCGGGAGCTGCATGTGTCAGAGGTTTTCACCGTCATCACCGAAACGCGCGAGGCAGCAGATCAATTCGCG
CGCGAAGGCGAAGCGGCATGCATAATGTGCCTGTCAAATGGACGAAGCAGGGATTCTGCAAACCCTATGC
TACTCCGTCAAGCCGTCAATTGTCTGATTCGTTACCAATTATGACAACTTGACGGCTACATCATTCACTT
TTTCTTCACAACCGGCACGGAACTCGCTCGGGCTGGCCCCGGTGCATTTTTTAAATACCCGCGAGAAATA
GAGTTGATCGTCAAAACCAACATTGCGACCGACGGTGGCGATAGGCATCCGGGTGGTGCTCAAAAGCAGC
TTCGCCTGGCTGATACGTTGGTCCTCGCGCCAGCTTAAGACGCTAATCCCTAACTGCTGGCGGAAAAGAT
GTGACAGACGCGACGGCGACAAGCAAACATGCTGTGCGACGCTGGCGATATCAAAATTGCTGTCTGCCAG
GTGATCGCTGATGTACTGACAAGCCTCGCGTACCCGATTATCCATCGGTGGATGGAGCGACTCGTTAATC
GCTTCCATGCGCCGCAGTAACAATTGCTCAAGCAGATTTATCGCCAGCAGCTCCGAATAGCGCCCTTCCC
CTTGCCCGGCGTTAATGATTTGCCCAAACAGGTCGCTGAAATGCGGCTGGTGCGCTTCATCCGGGCGAAA
GAACCCCGTATTGGCAAATATTGACGGCCAGTTAAGCCATTCATGCCAGTAGGCGCGCGGACGAAAGTAA
ACCCACTGGTGATACCATTCGCGAGCCTCCGGATGACGACCGTAGTGATGAATCTCTCCTGGCGGGAACA
GCAAAATATCACCCGGTCGGCAAACAAATTCTCGTCCCTGATTTTTCACCACCCCCTGACCGCGAATGGT
GAGATTGAGAATATAACCTTTCATTCCCAGCGGTCGGTCGATAAAAAAATCGAGATAACCGTTGGCCTCA
ATCGGCGTTAAACCCGCCACCAGATGGGCATTAAACGAGTATCCCGGCAGCAGGGGATCATTTTGCGCTT
CAGCCATACTTTTCATACTCCCGCCATTCAGAG
Features (pLannotate 1.2.2; 13 found; start..end, strand, type, name):
      1..285     +  promoter       araBAD promoter: araBAD; promoter of the L-arabinose operon of E. coli; the araC regulatory gene is transcribed in the opposite direction (Guzman et al., 1995)
    328..345     +  CDS            6xHis: 6xHis affinity tag
    355..1302    +  CDS            miRFP680: miRFP680 is a basic (constitutively fluorescent) near ir fluorescent protein published in 2020, derived from Rhodopseudomonas palustris CGA009. It has low acid sensitivity. It requires the cofactor biliverdin for fluorescence.
   1336..2055    +  CDS            pbsA1: HO1_SYNY3 - Experimental evidence at protein level: Swiss-Prot protein existence level 1. Catalyzes the opening of the heme ring with the release of iron. Key enzyme in the synthesis of the chromophoric part of the photosynthetic antennae. From Synechocystis sp. (strain PCC 6803 / Kazusa).
   2155..2270    +  ncRNA          5S rRNA: Accession: RF00001 - 5S ribosomal RNA
   2274..2360    +  terminator     rrnB T1 terminator: Escherichia coli rrnB; transcription terminator T1 from the E. coli rrnB gene
   2452..2479    +  terminator     rrnB T2 terminator: transcription terminator T2 from the E. coli rrnB gene
   2498..2589    +  promoter       AmpR promoter: bla
   2590..3450    +  CDS            AmpR: β-lactamase; bla; confers resistance to ampicillin, carbenicillin, and related antibiotics
   3621..4209    +  rep_origin     ori: high-copy-number ColE1/pMB1/pBR322/pUC origin of replication
   4395..4535    -  misc_feature   bom: basis of mobility region from pBR322
   4637..4677    -  CDS            rop (fragment): Rop protein, which maintains plasmids at low copy number; rop
   4799..5677    -  CDS            araC: L-arabinose regulatory protein; araC
