[The description below was written by a language model from this plasmid's Addgene catalogue record and pLannotate feature annotations shown in this document.]
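Description:
pBAD-HisD-miRFP680-HO1 is a bacterial expression plasmid built on the pBAD-HisD backbone for arabinose-inducible co-production of the near-infrared fluorescent protein miRFP680 and a heme oxygenase in E. coli. It replicates from a ColE1/pMB1-type origin accompanied by the pBR322 bom region and a fragment of rop. The catalogue lists it as low copy, although the origin annotation is the generic high-copy family label. Selection is by ampicillin through the β-lactamase gene driven by its own promoter.

The payload sits downstream of the araBAD promoter, with the araC regulator encoded divergently on the opposite strand, so transcription is kept low without L-arabinose and switched on when it is added. An N-terminal 6xHis tag precedes the miRFP680 coding sequence, allowing metal-affinity purification. Immediately downstream, on the same strand and with no separate promoter annotated, lies a second open reading frame matching HO1 (pbsA1) from Synechocystis sp. PCC 6803, which suggests a bicistronic arrangement. The unit ends with the rrnB T1 and T2 terminators and the adjacent 5S rRNA segment. Heme oxygenase opens the heme ring to yield biliverdin, the chromophore miRFP680 needs to fluoresce, so co-expression supplies the cofactor inside the bacterial cell.

The catalogue gives mouse as the insert species, but the feature annotation traces miRFP680 to a Rhodopseudomonas palustris protein, so the species field probably does not reflect its origin. The sequence is also labelled a partial NGS result. The plasmid comes from a study quantitatively comparing near-infrared fluorescent proteins, consistent with use for producing and purifying chromophore-loaded miRFP680 for characterisation.
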