Addgene plasmid #197253: pBAD-HisD-miRFP680-HO1
Purpose: Expresses the protein of miRFP680 and HO1 in bacteria
Depositing lab: Kiryl Piatkevich. Depositing organization: Westlake University. Publication: Quantitative assessment of near-infrared fluorescent proteins. Zhang H, Papadaki S, Sun X, Wang X, Drobizhev M, Yao L, Rehbock M, Koster RW, Wu L, Namikawa K, Piatkevich KD. Nat Methods. 2023 Sep 4. doi: 10.1038/s41592-023-01975-z. PubMed 37666982.
Backbone
  Vector backbone: pBAD-HisD
  Vector type: Bacterial Expression
Growth in bacteria
  Bacterial resistance: Ampicillin, 100 μg/mL
  Growth temperature: 37°C
  Growth strain: NEB Stable
  Copy number: Low Copy
Gene/Insert
  Gene/Insert name: miRFP680
  Species: M. musculus (mouse)
  Cloning method: Gibson Cloning
Terms and licenses: Academic/Nonprofit Terms; Industry Terms: Not Available to Industry
Depositor comments: Please visit https://www.researchsquare.com/article/rs-797586/v1 for preprint.
How to cite: pBAD-HisD-miRFP680-HO1 was a gift from Kiryl Piatkevich (Addgene plasmid # 197253 ; http://n2t.net/addgene:197253 ; RRID:Addgene_197253)
